>Addgene plasmid #136854 | pEBTetDBl-CLIP-Cep290 | depositor full sequence | sequence record 264136 | Full Sequence
TTGTACAAAGTGGTGATGGCAGCTAGCGGCGCGCCCGGCCGCGGGGCAGTGCATGTAATCCCTTCAGTTG
GTTGGTACAACTTGCCAACTGGGCCCTGTTCCACATGTGACACGGGGGGGGACCAAACACAAAGGGGTTC
TCTGACTGTAGTTGACATCCTTATAAATGGATGTGCACATTTGCCAACACTGAGTGGCTTTCATCCTGGA
GCAGACTTTGCAGTCTGTGGACTGCAACACAACATTGCCTTTATGTGTAACTCTTGGCTGAAGCTCTTAC
ACCAATGCTGGGGGACATGTACCTCCCAGGGGCCCAGGAAGACTACGGGAGGCTACACCAACGTCAATCA
GAGGGGCCTGTGTAGCTACCGATAAGCGGACCCTCAAGAGGGCATTAGCAATAGTGTTTATAAGGCCCCC
TTGTTAACCCTAAACGGGTAGCATATGCTTCCCGGGTAGTAGTATATACTATCCAGACTAACCCTAATTC
AATAGCATATGTTACCCAACGGGAAGCATATGCTATCGAATTAGGGTTAGTAAAAGGGTCCTAAGGAACA
GCGATATCTCCCACCCCATGAGCTGTCACGGTTTTATTTACATGGGGTCAGGATTCCACGAGGGTAGTGA
ACCATTTTAGTCACAAGGGCAGTGGCTGAAGATCAAGGAGCGGGCAGTGAACTCTCCTGAATCTTCGCCT
GCTTCTTCATTCTCCTTCGTTTAGCTAATAGAATAACTGCTGAGTTGTGAACAGTAAGGTGTATGTGAGG
TGCTCGAAAACAAGGTTTCAGGTGACGCCCCCAGAATAAAATTTGGACGGGGGGTTCAGTGGTGGCATTG
TGCTATGACACCAATATAACCCTCACAAACCCCTTGGGCAATAAATACTAGTGTAGGAATGAAACATTCT
GAATATCTTTAACAATAGAAATCCATGGGGTGGGGACAAGCCGTAAAGACTGGATGTCCATCTCACACGA
ATTTATGGCTATGGGCAACACATAATCCTAGTGCAATATGATACTGGGGTTATTAAGATGTGTCCCAGGC
AGGGACCAAGACAGGTGAACCATGTTGTTACACTCTATTTGTAACAAGGGGAAAGAGAGTGGACGCCGAC
AGCAGCGGACTCCACTGGTTGTCTCTAACACCCCCGAAAATTAAACGGGGCTCCACGCCAATGGGGCCCA
TAAACAAAGACAAGTGGCCACTCTTTTTTTTGAAATTGTGGAGTGGGGGCACGCGTCAGCCCCCACACGC
CGCCCTGCGGTTTTGGACTGTAAAATAAGGGTGTAATAACTTGGCTGATTGTAACCCCGCTAACCACTGC
GGTCAAACCACTTGCCCACAAAACCACTAATGGCACCCCGGGGAATACCTGCATAAGTAGGTGGGCGGGC
CAAGATAGGGGCGCGATTGCTGCGATCTGGAGGACAAATTACACACACTTGCGCCTGAGCGCCAAGCACA
GGGTTGTTGGTCCTCATATTCACGAGGTCGCTGAGAGCACGGTGGGCTAATGTTGCCATGGGTAGCATAT
ACTACCCAAATATCTGGATAGCATATGCTATCCTAATCTATATCTGGGTAGCATAGGCTATCCTAATCTA
TATCTGGGTAGCATATGCTATCCTAATCTATATCTGGGTAGTATATGCTATCCTAATTTATATCTGGGTA
GCATAGGCTATCCTAATCTATATCTGGGTAGCATATGCTATCCTAATCTATATCTGGGTAGTATATGCTA
TCCTAATCTGTATCCGGGTAGCATATGCTATCCTAATAGAGATTAGGGTAGTATATGCTATCCTAATTTA
TATCTGGGTAGCATATACTACCCAAATATCTGGATAGCATATGCTATCCTAATCTATATCTGGGTAGCAT
ATGCTATCCTAATCTATATCTGGGTAGCATAGGCTATCCTAATCTATATCTGGGTAGCATATGCTATCCT
AATCTATATCTGGGTAGTATATGCTATCCTAATTTATATCTGGGTAGCATAGGCTATCCTAATCTATATC
TGGGTAGCATATGCTATCCTAATCTATATCTGGGTAGTATATGCTATCCTAATCTGTATCCGGGTAGCAT
ATGCTATCCTCATGCATATACAGTCAGCATATGATACCCAGTAGTAGAGTGGGAGTGCTATCCTTTGCAT
ATGCCGCCACCTCCCAAGGGGGCGTGAATTTTCGCTGCTTGTCCTTTTCCTGCTGGTTGCTCCCATTCTT
AGGTGAATTTAAGGAGGCCAGGCTAAAGCCGTCGCATGTCTGATTGCTCACCAGGTAAATGTCGCTAATG
TTTTCCAACGCGAGAAGGTGTTGAGCGCGGAGCTGAGTGACGTGACAACATGGGTATGCCCAATTGCCCC
ATGTTGGGAGGACGAAAATGGTGACAAGACAGATGGCCAGAAATACACCAACAGCACGCATGATGTCTAC
TGGGGATTTATTCTTTAGTGCGGGGGAATACACGGCTTTTAATACGATTGAGGGCGTCTCCTAACAAGTT
ACATCACTCCTGCCCTTCCTCACCCTCATCTCCATCACCTCCTTCATCTCCGTCATCTCCGTCATCACCC
TCCGCGGCAGCCCCTTCCACCATAGGTGGAAACCAGGGAGGCAAATCTACTCCATCGTCAAAGCTGCACA
CAGTCACCCTGATATTGCAGGTAGGAGCGGGCTTTGTCATAACAAGGTCCTTAATCGCATCCTTCAAAAC
CTCAGCAAATATATGAGTTTGTAAAAAGACCATGAAATAACAGACAATGGACTCCCTTAGCGGGCCAGGT
TGTGGGCCGGGTCCAGGGGCCATTCCAAAGGGGAGACGACTCAATGGTGTAAGACGACATTGTGGAATAG
CAAGGGCAGTTCCTCGCCTTAGGTTGTAAAGGGAGGTCTTACTACCTCCATATACGAACACACCGGCGAC
CCAAGTTCCTTCGTCGGTAGTCCTTTCTACGTGACTCCTAGCCAGGAGAGCTCTTAAACCTTCTGCAATG
TTCTCAAATTTCGGGTTGGAACCTCCTTGACCACGATGCTTTTCCAAACCACCCTCCTTTTTTGCGCCCT
GCCTCCATCACCCTGACCCCGGGGTCCAGTGCTTGGGCCTTCTCCTGGGTCATCTGCGGGGCCCTGCTCT
ATCGCTCCCGGGGGCACGTCAGGCTCACCATCTGGGCCACCTTCTTGGTGGTATTCAAAATAATCGGCTT
CCCCTACAGGGTGGAAAAATGGCCTTCTACCTGGAGGGGGCCTGCGCGGTGGAGACCCGGATGATGATGA
CTGACTACTGGGACTCCTGGGCCTCTTTTCTCCACGTCCACGACCTCTCCCCCTGGCTCTTTCACGACTT
CCCCCCCTGGCTCTTTCACGTCCTCTACCCCGGCGGCCTCCACTACCTCCTCGACCCCGGCCTCCACTAC
CTCCTCGACCCCGGCCTCCACTGCCTCCTCGACCCCGGCCTCCACCTCCTGCTCCTGCCCCTCCTGCTCC
TGCCCCTCCTCCTGCTCCTGCCCCTCCTGCCCCTCCTGCTCCTGCCCCTCCTGCCCCTCCTGCTCCTGCC
CCTCCTGCCCCTCCTGCTCCTGCCCCTCCTGCCCCTCCTCCTGCTCCTGCCCCTCCTGCCCCTCCTCCTG
CTCCTGCCCCTCCTGCCCCTCCTGCTCCTGCCCCTCCTGCCCCTCCTGCTCCTGCCCCTCCTGCCCCTCC
TGCTCCTGCCCCTCCTGCTCCTGCCCCTCCTGCTCCTGCCCCTCCTGCTCCTGCCCCTCCTGCCCCTCCT
GCCCCTCCTCCTGCTCCTGCCCCTCCTGCTCCTGCCCCTCCTGCCCCTCCTGCCCCTCCTGCTCCTGCCC
CTCCTCCTGCTCCTGCCCCTCCTGCCCCTCCTGCCCCTCCTCCTGCTCCTGCCCCTCCTGCCCCTCCTCC
TGCTCCTGCCCCTCCTCCTGCTCCTGCCCCTCCTGCCCCTCCTGCCCCTCCTCCTGCTCCTGCCCCTCCT
GCCCCTCCTCCTGCTCCTGCCCCTCCTCCTGCTCCTGCCCCTCCTGCCCCTCCTGCCCCTCCTCCTGCTC
CTGCCCCTCCTCCTGCTCCTGCCCCTCCTGCCCCTCCTGCCCCTCCTGCCCCTCCTCCTGCTCCTGCCCC
TCCTCCTGCTCCTGCCCCTCCTGCTCCTGCCCCTCCCGCTCCTGCTCCTGCTCCTGTTCCACCGTGGGTC
CCTTTGCAGCCAATGCAACTTGGACGTTTTTGGGGTCTCCGGACACCATCTCTATGTCTTGGCCCTGATC
CTGAGCCGCCCGGGGCTCCTGGTCTTCCGCCTCCTCGTCCTCGTCCTCTTCCCCGTCCTCGTCCATGGTT
ATCACCCCCTCTTCTTTGAGGTCCACTGCCGCCGGAGCCTTCTGGTCCAGATGTGTCTCCCTTCTCTCCT
AGGCCATTTCCAGGTCCTGTACCTGGCCCCTCGTCAGACATGATTCACACTAAAAGAGATCAATAGACAT
CTTTATTAGACGACGCTCAGTGAATACAGGGAGTGCAGACTCCTGCCCCCTCCAACAGCCCCCCCACCCT
CATCCCCTTCATGGTCGCTGTCAGACAGATCCAGGTCTGAAAATTCCCCATCCTCCGAACCATCCTCGTC
CTCATCACCAATTACTCGCAGCCCGGAAAACTCCCGCTGAACATCCTCAAGATTTGCGTCCTGAGCCTCA
AGCCAGGCCTCAAATTCCTCGTCCCCCTTTTTGCTGGACGGTAGGGATGGGGATTCTCGGGACCCCTCCT
CTTCCTCTTCAAGGTCACCAGACAGAGATGCTACTGGGGCAACGGAAGAAAAGCTGGGTGCGGCCTGTGA
GGATCAGCTTATCGATGATAAGCTGTCAAACATGAGAATTCTTGAAGACGAAAGGGCCTCGTGATACGCC
TATTTTTATAGGTTAATGTCATGATAATAATGGTTTCTTAGACGTCAGGTGGCACTTTTCGGGGAAATGT
GCGCGGAACCCCTATTTGTTTATTTTTCTAAATACATTCAAATATGTATCCGCTCATGAGACAATAACCC
TGATAAATGCTTCAATAATATTGAAAAAGGAAGAGTATGAGTATTCAACATTTCCGTGTCGCCCTTATTC
CCTTTTTTGCGGCATTTTGCCTTCCTGTTTTTGCTCACCCAGAAACGCTGGTGAAAGTAAAAGATGCTGA
AGATCAGTTGGGTGCACGAGTGGGTTACATCGAACTGGATCTCAACAGCGGTAAGATCCTTGAGAGTTTT
CGCCCCGAAGAACGTTTTCCAATGATGAGCACTTTTAAAGTTCTGCTATGTGGCGCGGTATTATCCCGTG
TTGACGCCGGGCAAGAGCAACTCGGTCGCCGCATACACTATTCTCAGAATGACTTGGTTGAGTACTCACC
AGTCACAGAAAAGCATCTTACGGATGGCATGACAGTAAGAGAATTATGCAGTGCTGCCATAACCATGAGT
GATAACACTGCGGCCAACTTACTTCTGACAACGATCGGAGGACCGAAGGAGCTAACCGCTTTTTTGCACA
ACATGGGGGATCATGTAACTCGCCTTGATCGTTGGGAACCGGAGCTGAATGAAGCCATACCAAACGACGA
GCGTGACACCACGATGCCTGCAGCAATGGCAACAACGTTGCGCAAACTATTAACTGGCGAACTACTTACT
CTAGCTTCCCGGCAACAATTAATAGACTGGATGGAGGCGGATAAAGTTGCAGGACCACTTCTGCGCTCGG
CCCTTCCGGCTGGCTGGTTTATTGCTGATAAATCTGGAGCCGGTGAGCGTGGGTCTCGCGGTATCATTGC
AGCACTGGGGCCAGATGGTAAGCCCTCCCGTATCGTAGTTATCTACACGACGGGGAGTCAGGCAACTATG
GATGAACGAAATAGACAGATCGCTGAGATAGGTGCCTCACTGATTAAGCATTGGTAACTGTCAGACCAAG
TTTACTCATATATACTTTAGATTGATTTAAAACTTCATTTTTAATTTAAAAGGATCTAGGTGAAGATCCT
TTTTGATAATCTCATGACCAAAATCCCTTAACGTGAGTTTTCGTTCCACTGAGCGTCAGACCCCGTAGAA
AAGATCAAAGGATCTTCTTGAGATCCTTTTTTTCTGCGCGTAATCTGCTGCTTGCAAACAAAAAAACCAC
CGCTACCAGCGGTGGTTTGTTTGCCGGATCAAGAGCTACCAACTCTTTTTCCGAAGGTAACTGGCTTCAG
CAGAGCGCAGATACCAAATACTGTCCTTCTAGTGTAGCCGTAGTTAGGCCACCACTTCAAGAACTCTGTA
GCACCGCCTACATACCTCGCTCTGCTAATCCTGTTACCAGTGGCTGCTGCCAGTGGCGATAAGTCGTGTC
TTACCGGGTTGGACTCAAGACGATAGTTACCGGATAAGGCGCAGCGGTCGGGCTGAACGGGGGGTTCGTG
CACACAGCCCAGCTTGGAGCGAACGACCTACACCGAACTGAGATACCTACAGCGTGAGCTATGAGAAAGC
GCCACGCTTCCCGAAGGGAGAAAGGCGGACAGGTATCCGGTAAGCGGCAGGGTCGGAACAGGAGAGCGCA
CGAGGGAGCTTCCAGGGGGAAACGCCTGGTATCTTTATAGTCCTGTCGGGTTTCGCCACCTCTGACTTGA
GCGTCGATTTTTGTGATGCTCGTCAGGGGGGCGGAGCCTATGGAAAAACGCCAGCAACGCGGCCTTTTTA
CGGTTCCTGGCCTTTTGCTGGCCTTGAAGCTGTCCCTGATGGTCGTCATCTACCTGCCTGGACAGCATGG
CCTGCAACGCGGGCATCCCGATGCCGCCGGAAGCGAGAAGAATCATAATGGGGAAGGCCATCCAGCCTCG
CGTCGAACTAGATGATCCGGCTGTGGAATGTGTGTCAGTTAGGGTGTGGAAAGTCCCCAGGCTCCCCAGC
AGGCAGAAGTATGCAAAGCATGCATCTCAATTAGTCAGCAACCAGGTGTGGAAAGTCCCCAGGCTCCCCA
GCAGGCAGAAGTATGCAAAGCATGCATCTCAATTAGTCAGCAACCATAGTCCCGCCCCTAACTCCGCCCA
TCCCGCCCCTAACTCCGCCCAGTTCCGCCCATTCTCCGCCCCATGGCTGACTAATTTTTTTTATTTATGC
AGAGGCCGAGGCCGCCTCGGCCTCTGAGCTATTCCAGAAGTAGTGAGGAGGCTTTTTTGGAGGGTGACCG
CCACGACCGGTATGGCCAAGCCTTTGTCTCAAGAAGAATCCACCCTCATTGAAAGAGCAACGGCTACAAT
CAACAGCATCCCCATCTCTGAAGACTACAGCGTCGCCAGCGCAGCTCTCTCTAGCGACGGCCGCATCTTC
ACTGGTGTCAATGTATATCATTTTACTGGGGGACCTTGTGCAGAACTCGTGGTGCTGGGCACTGCTGCTG
CTGCGGCAGCTGGCAACCTGACTTGTATCGTCGCGATCGGAAATGAGAACAGGGGCATCTTGAGCCCCTG
CGGACGGTGCCGACAGGTGCTTCTCGATCTGCATCCTGGGATCAAAGCCATAGTGAAGGACAGTGATGGA
CAGCCGACGGCAGTTGGGATTCGTGAATTGCTGCCCTCTGGTTACGGTCCGACGCGGCCCGACGGGTCCG
AGGGGGGTCGACCTCGAAACTTGTTTATTGCAGCTTATAATGGTTACAAATAAAGCAATAGCATCACAAA
TTTCACAAATAAAGCATTTTTTTCACTGCATTCTAGTTGTGGTTTGTCCAAACTCATCAATGTATCTTAT
CATGTCTGGATCTGATCCGAACCCCTTCCTCGACCAATTCTCATGTTTGACAGCTTATCATCGCAGATCC
GGGCAACGTTGTTGCCATTGCTCGACCAATTCTCATGTTTGACAGCTTATCATCGCAGATCCGTATGGTG
CACTCTCAGTACAATCTGCTCTGATGCCGCATAGTTAAGCCAGTATCTGCTCCCTGCTTGTGTGTTGGAG
GTCGCTGAGTAGTGCGCGAGCAAAATTTAAGCTACAACAAGGCAAGGCTTGACCGACAATTGCATGAAGA
ATCTGCTTAGGGTTAGGCGTTTTGCGCTGCTTCGCGATGTACGGGCCAGATATACGCGTATCTGAGGGGA
CTAGGGTGTGTTTAGGCGAAAAGCGGGGCTTCGGTTGTACGCGGTTAGGAGTCCCCTCAGGATATAGTAG
TTTCGCTTTTGCATAGGGAGGGGGAAATGTAGTCTTATGCAATACTCTTGTAGTCTTGCAACATGGTAAC
GATGAGTTAGCAACATGCCTTACAAGGAGAGAAAAAGCACCGTGCATGCCGATTGGTGGAAGTAAGGTGG
TACGATCGTGCCTTATTAGGAAGGCAACAGACGGGTCTGACATGGATTGGACGAACCACTGAATTCCGCA
TTGCAGAGATATTGTATTTAAGTGCCTAGCTCGATACAATAAACGCCATTTGACCATTCACCACATTGGT
GTGCACCTCCAAGCTGGCCGGGGATCCTCTAGGGCCTCTGAGCTATTCCAGAAGTAGTGAAGAGGCTTTT
TTGGAGGCCTAGGCTTTTGCAAAAAGCTCCGGATCGATCCTGAGAACTTCAGGGTGAGTTTGGGGACCCT
TGATTGTTCTTTCTTTTTCGCTATTGTAAAATTCATGTTATATGGAGGGGGCAAAGTTTTCAGGGTGTTG
TTTAGAATGGGAAGATGTCCCTTGTATCACCATGGACCCTCATGATAATTTTGTTTCTTTCACTTTCTAC
TCTGTTGACAACCATTGTCTCCTCTTATTTTCTTTTCATTTTCTGTAACTTTTTCGTTAAACTTTAGCTT
GCATTTGTAACGAATTTTTAAATTCACTTTTGTTTATTTGTCAGATTGTAAGTACTTTCTCTAATCACTT
TTTTTTCAAGGCAATCAGGGTATATTATATTGTACTTCAGCACAGTTTTAGAGAACAATTGTTATAATTA
AATGATAAGGTAGAATATTTCTGCATATAAATTCTGGCTGGCGTGGAAATATTCTTATTGGTAGAAACAA
CTACATCCTGGTCATCATCCTGCCTTTCTCTTTATGGTTACAATGATATACACTGTTTGAGATGAGGATA
AAATACTCTGAGTCCAAACCGGGCCCCTCTGCTAACCATGTTCATGCCTTCTTCTTTTTCCTACAGCTCC
TGGGCAACGTGCTGGTTATTGTGCTGTCTCATCATTTTGGCAAAGAATTGTAATACGACTCACTATAGGG
CGAATTGATATGTCTAGATTAGATAAAAGTAAAGTGATTAACAGCGCATTAGAGCTGCTTAATGAGGTCG
GAATCGAAGGTTTAACAACCCGTAAACTCGCCCAGAAGCTAGGTGTAGAGCAGCCTACATTGTATTGGCA
TGTAAAAAATAAGCGGGCTTTGCTCGACGCCTTAGCCATTGAGATGTTAGATAGGCACCATACTCACTTT
TGCCCTTTAGAAGGGGAAAGCTGGCAAGATTTTTTACGTAATAACGCTAAAAGTTTTAGATGTGCTTTAC
TAAGTCATCGCGATGGAGCAAAAGTACATTTAGGTACACGGCCTACAGAAAAACAGTATGAAACTCTCGA
AAATCAATTAGCCTTTTTATGCCAACAAGGTTTTTCACTAGAGAATGCATTATATGCACTCAGCGCTGTG
GGGCATTTTACTTTAGGTTGCGTATTGGAAGATCAAGAGCATCAAGTCGCTAAAGAAGAAAGGGAAACAC
CTACTACTGATAGTATGCCGCCATTATTACGACAAGCTATCGAATTATTTGATCACCAAGGTGCAGAGCC
AGCCTTCTTATTCGGCCTTGAATTGATCATATGCGGATTAGAAAAACAACTTAAATGTGAAAGTGGGTCC
GCGTACAGCGGATCCCGGGAATTCAGATCTTATTAAAGCAGAACTTGTTTATTGCAGCTTATAATGGTTA
CAAATAAAGCAATAGCATCACAAATTTCACAAATAAAGCATTTTTTTCACTGCATTCTAGTTGTGGTTTG
TCCAAACTCATCAATGTATCTTATCATGTCTGGTCGAATCCATGGCGCAGAACTGGTAGGTATGGAAGAT
CCGCGTTGACATTGATTATTGACTAGTTATTAATAGTAATCAATTACGGGGTCATTAGTTCATAGCCCAT
ATATGGAGTTCCGCGTTACATAACTTACGGTAAATGGCCCGCCTGGCTGACCGCCCAACGACCCCCGCCC
ATTGACGTCAATAATGACGTATGTTCCCATAGTAACGCCAATAGGGACTTTCCATTGACGTCAATGGGTG
GAGTATTTACGGTAAACTGCCCACTTGGCAGTACATCAAGTGTATCATATGCCAAGTACGCCCCCTATTG
ACGTCAATGACGGTAAATGGCCCGCCTGGCATTATGCCCAGTACATGACCTTATGGGACTTTCCTACTTG
GCAGTACATCTACGTATTAGTCATCGCTATTACCATGGTGATGCGGTTTTGGCAGTACATCAATGGGCGT
GGATAGCGGTTTGACTCACGGGGATTTCCAAGTCTCCACCCCATTGACGTCAATGGGAGTTTGTTTTGGC
ACCAAAATCAACGGGACTTTCCAAAATGTCGTAACAACTCCGCCCCATTGACGCAAATGGGCGGTAGGCG
TGTACGGTGGGAGGTCTATATAAGCAGAGCTCTCCCTATCAGTGATAGAGATCTCCCTATCAGTGATAGA
GATCGTCGACGAGCTCGTTTAGTGAACCGTCAGATCGCCTGGAGACGCCATCCACGCTGTTTTGACCTCC
ATAGAAGACACCGGGACCGATCCAGCCTCCGGACTCTAGCGTTTAAACTTAAGCTTACCACCATGGATTA
TAAAGACGATGATGACAAGCACCACCACCACCACCACGACAAGGATTGTGAAATGAAACGCACCACACTG
GACAGCCCTTTGGGGAAGCTGGAGCTGTCTGGTTGTGAGCAGGGTCTGCACGAAATAATTTTTCTGGGCA
AGGGGACGTCTGCAGCTGATGCCGTGGAGGTCCCAGCCCCCGCTGCGGTTCTCGGAGGTCCGGAGCCCCT
GATACAGGCTACAGCCTGGCTGAATGCCTATTTCCACCAGCCCGAGGCTATCGAAGAGTTCCCCGTGCCG
GCTCTTCACCATCCCGTTTTCCAGCAAGAGTCGTTCACCAGACAGGTGTTATGGAAGCTGCTGAAGGTTG
TGAAATTCGGAGAAGTGATTTCTGAGTCACACTTAGCAGCCCTGGTAGGCAACCCCGCAGCCACGGCAGC
AGTGAATACGGCACTGGATGGCAATCCTGTCCCTATCCTGATCCCGTGCCACAGAGTGGTCCAGGGGGAT
TCGGATGTGGGGCCGTACCTTGGTGGACTGGCCGTGAAGGAATGGCTTCTGGCCCATGAAGGCCACCGGT
TGGGGAAGCCAGGCTTGGGATTCGAACTGGAGGTGCTGTTCCAGGGCCCCGGTACCGCCATCACAAGTTT
GTACAAAAAAGCAGGCACCATGGCCATTTTCAAGATTGCAGCTCTCCAAAAAGTTGTAGATAATAGTGTT
TCTTTGTCTGAACTAGAACTGGCTAATAAACAGTACAATGAACTGACTGCTAAGTACAGGGACATCTTGC
AAAAAGATAATATGCTTGTTCAAAGAACAAGTAACTTGGAACACCTGGAGTGTGAAAACATCTCCTTAAA
AGAACAAGTGGAGTCTATAAATAAAGAACTGGAGATTACCAAGGAAAAACTTCACACTATTGAACAAGCC
TGGGAACAGGAAACTAAATTAGGTAATGAATCTAGCATGGATAAGGCAAAGAAATCAATAACCAACAGTG
ACATTGTTTCCATTTCAAAAAAAATAACTATGCTGGAAATGAAGGAATTAAATGAAAGGCAGCGGGCTGA
ACATTGTCAAAAAATGTATGAACACTTACGGACTTCGTTAAAGCAAATGGAGGAACGTAATTTTGAATTG
GAAACCAAATTTGCTGAGGTTTAGATACCCAGCTTTC
Features (pLannotate 1.2.2; 30 found; start..end, strand, type, name):
    433..2222    -  rep_origin     oriP: Epstein-Barr virus oriP replication origin (Yates et al., 2000)
   2223..2441    -  CDS            gL (fragment): GL_EBVB9 - Experimental evidence at protein level: Swiss-Prot protein existence level 1. The heterodimer glycoprotein H-glycoprotein L is required for the fusion of viral and plasma membranes leading to virus entry into the host cell. Acts as a functional inhibitor of gH and maintains gH in an inhibited form. Upon binding to host integrins, gL dissociates from gH leading to activation of the viral fusion glycoproteins gB and gH. Fusion of EBV with B-lymphocytes requires the additional receptor- binding protein gp42, which forms a complex with gH/gL. The heterodimer gH/gL targets also host EPHA
   2524..4451    -  CDS            EBNA1 (fragment): Epstein-Barr nuclear antigen 1, also known as EBNA-1 crucial for latent viral infection, and for episomal amplification of vectors containing the oriP origin (Okita et al., 2013)
   4489..4833    -  CDS            BRRF2_EBVB9 (fragment): Protein inferred from homology: Swiss-Prot protein existence level 3. From Epstein-Barr virus (strain B95-8) (HHV-4) (Human herpesvirus 4).
   4836..4859    -  promoter       tet promoter (fragment): E. coli promoter for tetracycline efflux protein gene
   4972..5076    +  promoter       AmpR promoter: bla
   5077..5937    +  CDS            AmpR: β-lactamase; bla; confers resistance to ampicillin, carbenicillin, and related antibiotics
   6108..6696    +  rep_origin     ori: high-copy-number ColE1/pMB1/pBR322/pUC origin of replication
   6742..6865    -  CDS            TcR (fragment): tetracycline efflux protein; tet; confers resistance to tetracycline
   6903..7200    +  promoter       SV40 promoter: SV40 enhancer and early promoter
   7222..7604    +  CDS            BSD (fragment): blasticidin S deaminase; Aspergillus terreus BSD; confers resistance to blasticidin
   7648..7782    +  polyA_signal   SV40 poly(A) signal: SV40 polyadenylation signal
   7904..7956    -  misc_feature   bom (fragment): basis of mobility region from pBR322
   8087..8180    +  ncRNA          Retro dr1: Accession: RF00214 - Retrovirus direct repeat 1 (dr1)
   8216..8477    +  promoter       RSV promoter: Rous sarcoma virus enhancer/promoter
   8503..8563    +  promoter       SV40 promoter (fragment): SV40 early promoter
   8594..9166    +  intron         β-globin intron: intron from rabbit β-globin gene
   9221..9239    +  promoter       T7 promoter: promoter for bacteriophage T7 RNA polymerase
   9250..9870    +  CDS            tetR: TETR2_ECOLX - Experimental evidence at protein level: Swiss-Prot protein existence level 1. TetR is the repressor of the tetracycline resistance element; its N-terminal region forms a helix-turn-helix structure and binds DNA. Binding of tetracycline to TetR reduces the repressor affinity for the tetracycline resistance gene (tetA) promoter operator sites. From Escherichia coli.
   9912..10033   +  polyA_signal   SV40 poly(A) signal: SV40 polyadenylation signal
  10088..10467   +  enhancer       CMV enhancer: human cytomegalovirus immediate early enhancer
  10468..10671   +  promoter       CMV promoter: human cytomegalovirus (CMV) immediate early promoter
  10673..10692   +  promoter       PLtetO-1 promoter (fragment): modified phage lambda PL promoter with tet operator sites (Lutz and Bujard, 1997)
  10694..10713   +  promoter       PLtetO-1 promoter (fragment): modified phage lambda PL promoter with tet operator sites (Lutz and Bujard, 1997)
  10721..10754   +  promoter       TRE3GV promoter (fragment): 3rd-generation Tet-responsive promoter that can be activated by binding of Tet-On® 3G, optimized for retroviral and lentiviral vectors
  10870..10887   +  CDS            9xHis (fragment): 9xHis affinity tag
  10888..11430   +  CDS            MGMT (fragment): MGMT_HUMAN - Experimental evidence at protein level: Swiss-Prot protein existence level 1. Involved in the cellular defense against the biological effects of O6-methylguanine (O6-MeG) and O4-methylthymine (O4-MeT) in DNA. Repairs the methylated nucleobase in DNA by stoichiometrically transferring the methyl group to a cysteine residue in the enzyme. This is a suicide reaction: the enzyme is irreversibly inactivated. From Homo sapiens (Human).
  11474..11494   +  protein_bind   attB1: mutant version of attB; core recombination site for the Gateway® BP reaction BP Clonase™
  11500..11988   +  CDS            CEP290 (fragment): CE290_BOVIN - Also known as NPHP6. Experimental evidence at protein level: Swiss-Prot protein existence level 1. Involved in early and late steps in cilia formation. Its association with CCP110 is required for inhibition of primary cilia formation by CCP110. May play a role in early ciliogenesis in the disappearance of centriolar satellites and in the transition of primary ciliar vesicles (PCVs) to capped ciliary vesicles (CCVs). Required for the centrosomal recruitment of RAB8A and for the targeting of centriole satellite proteins to centrosomes such as of PCM1. Required for the correct local
  11997..14      -  protein_bind   attB2 (across the origin): mutant version of attB; recombination site for the Gateway® BP reaction BP Clonase™
