>Addgene plasmid #136854 | pEBTetDBl-CLIP-Cep290 | addgene full sequence | sequence record 276385 | Addgene NGS Result
TTGTACAAAGTGGTGATGGCAGCTAGCGGCGCGCCCGGCCGCGGGGCAGTGCATGTAATCCCTTCAGTTG
GTTGGTACAACTTGCCAACTGGGCCCTGTTCCACATGTGACACGGGGGGGGACCAAACACAAAGGGGTTC
TCTGACTGTAGTTGACATCCTTATAAATGGATGTGCACATTTGCCAACACTGAGTGGCTTTCATCCTGGA
GCAGACTTTGCAGTCTGTGGACTGCAACACAACATTGCCTTTATGTGTAACTCTTGGCTGAAGCTCTTAC
ACCAATGCTGGGGGACATGTACCTCCCAGGGGCCCAGGAAGACTACGGGAGGCTACACCAACGTCAATCA
GAGGGGCCTGTGTAGCTACCGATAAGCGGACCCTCAAGAGGGCATTAGCAATAGTGTTTATAAGGCCCCC
TTGTTAACCCTAAACGGGTAGCATATGCTTCCCGGGTAGTAGTATATACTATCCAGACTAACCCTAATTC
AATAGCATATGTTACCCAACGGGAAGCATATGCTATCGAATTAGGGTTAGTAAAAGGGTCCTAAGGAACA
GCGATATCTCCCACCCCATGAGCTGTCACGGTTTTATTTACATGGGGTCAGGATTCCACGAGGGTAGTGA
ACCATTTTAGTCACAAGGGCAGTGGCTGAAGATCAAGGAGCGGGCAGTGAACTCTCCTGAATCTTCGCCT
GCTTCTTCATTCTCCTTCGTTTAGCTAATAGAATAACTGCTGAGTTGTGAACAGTAAGGTGTATGTGAGG
TGCTCGAAAACAAGGTTTCAGGTGACGCCCCCAGAATAAAATTTGGACGGGGGGTTCAGTGGTGGCATTG
TGCTATGACACCAATATAACCCTCACAAACCCCTTGGGCAATAAATACTAGTGTAGGAATGAAACATTCT
GAATATCTTTAACAATAGAAATCCATGGGGTGGGGACAAGCCGTAAAGACTGGATGTCCATCTCACACGA
ATTTATGGCTATGGGCAACACATAATCCTAGTGCAATATGATACTGGGGTTATTAAGATGTGTCCCAGGC
AGGGACCAAGACAGGTGAACCATGTTGTTACACTCTATTTGTAACAAGGGGAAAGAGAGTGGACGCCGAC
AGCAGCGGACTCCACTGGTTGTCTCTAACACCCCCGAAAATTAAACGGGGCTCCACGCCAATGGGGCCCA
TAAACAAAGACAAGTGGCCACTCTTTTTTTTGAAATTGTGGAGTGGGGGCACGCGTCAGCCCCCACACGC
CGCCCTGCGGTTTTGGACTGTAAAATAAGGGTGTAATAACTTGGCTGATTGTAACCCCGCTAACCACTGC
GGTCAAACCACTTGCCCACAAAACCACTAATGGCACCCCGGGGAATACCTGCATAAGTAGGTGGGCGGGC
CAAGATAGGGGCGCGATTGCTGCGATCTGGAGGACAAATTACACACACTTGCGCCTGAGCGCCAAGCACA
GGGTTGTTGGTCCTCATATTCACGAGGTCGCTGAGAGCACGGTGGGCTAATGTTGCCATGGGTAGCATAT
ACTACCCAAATATCTGGATAGCATATGCTATCCTAATCTATATCTGGGTAGCATAGGCTATCCTAATCTA
TATCTGGGTAGTATATGCTATCCTAATCTGTATCCGGGTAGCATATGCTATCCTAATAGAGATTAGGGTA
GTATATGCTATCCTAATTTATATCTGGGTAGCATATACTACCCAAATATCTGGATAGCATATGCTATCCT
AATCTATATCTGGGTAGCATATGCTATCCTAATCTATATCTGGGTAGCATAGGCTATCCTAATCTATATC
TGGGTAGCATATGCTATCCTAATCTATATCTGGGTAGTATATGCTATCCTAATTTATATCTGGGTAGCAT
AGGCTATCCTAATCTATATCTGGGTAGCATATGCTATCCTAATCTATATCTGGGTAGTATATGCTATCCT
AATCTGTATCCGGGTAGCATATGCTATCCTCATGCATATACAGTCAGCATATGATACCCAGTAGTAGAGT
GGGAGTGCTATCCTTTGCATATGCCGCCACCTCCCAAGGGGGCGTGAATTTTCGCTGCTTGTCCTTTTCC
TGCTGGTTGCTCCCATTCTTAGGTGAATTTAAGGAGGCCAGGCTAAAGCCGTCGCATGTCTGATTGCTCA
CCAGGTAAATGTCGCTAATGTTTTCCAACGCGAGAAGGTGTTGAGCGCGGAGCTGAGTGACGTGACAACA
TGGGTATGCCCAATTGCCCCATGTTGGGAGGACGAAAATGGTGACAAGACAGATGGCCAGAAATACACCA
ACAGCACGCATGATGTCTACTGGGGATTTATTCTTTAGTGCGGGGGAATACACGGCTTTTAATACGATTG
AGGGCGTCTCCTAACAAGTTACATCACTCCTGCCCTTCCTCACCCTCATCTCCATCACCTCCTTCATCTC
CGTCATCTCCGTCATCACCCTCCGCGGCAGCCCCTTCCACCATAGGTGGAAACCAGGGAGGCAAATCTAC
TCCATCGTCAAAGCTGCACACAGTCACCCTGATATTGCAGGTAGGAGCGGGCTTTGTCATAACAAGGTCC
TTAATCGCATCCTTCAAAACCTCAGCAAATATATGAGTTTGTAAAAAGACCATGAAATAACAGACAATGG
ACTCCCTTAGCGGGCCAGGTTGTGGGCCGGGTCCAGGGGCCATTCCAAAGGGGAGACGACTCAATGGTGT
AAGACGACATTGTGGAATAGCAAGGGCAGTTCCTCGCCTTAGGTTGTAAAGGGAGGTCTTACTACCTCCA
TATACGAACACACCGGCGACCCAAGTTCCTTCGTCGGTAGTCCTTTCTACGTGACTCCTAGCCAGGAGAG
CTCTTAAACCTTCTGCAATGTTCTCAAATTTCGGGTTGGAACCTCCTTGACCACGATGCTTTCCAAACCA
CCCTCCTTTTTTGCGCCTGCCTCCATCACCCTGACCCCGGGGTCCAGTGCTTGGGCCTTCTCCTGGGTCA
TCTGCGGGGCCCTGCTCTATCGCTCCCGGGGGCACGTCAGGCTCACCATCTGGGCCACCTTCTTGGTGGT
ATTCAAAATAATCGGCTTCCCCTACAGGGTGGAAAAATGGCCTTCTACCTGGAGGGGGCCTGCGCGGTGG
AGACCCGGATGATGATGACTGACTACTGGGACTCCTGGGCCTCTTTTCTCCACGTCCACGACCTCTCCCC
CTGGCTCTTTCACGACTTCCCCCCCTGGCTCTTTCACGTCCTCTACCCCGGCGGCCTCCACTACCTCCTC
GACCCCGGCCTCCACTACCTCCTCGACCCCGGCCTCCACTGCCTCCTCGACCCCGGCCTCCACCTCCTGC
TCCTGCCCCTCCTGCTCCTGCCCCTCCTCCTGCTCCTGCCCCTCCTGCCCCTCCTGCTCCTGCCCCTCCT
GCCCCTCCTGCTCCTGCCCCTCCTGCCCCTCCTGCTCCTGCCCCTCCTGCCCCTCCTCCTGCTCCTGCCC
CTCCTGCCCCTCCTCCTGCTCCTGCCCCTCCTGCCCCTCCTGCTCCTGCCCCTCCTGCCCCTCCTGCTCC
TGCCCCTCCTGCCCCTCCTGCTCCTGCCCCTCCTGCTCCTGCCCCTCCTGCTCCTGCCCCTCCTGCTCCT
GCCCCTCCTGCCCCTCCTGCCCCTCCTCCTGCTCCTGCCCCTCCTGCTCCTGCCCCTCCTGCCCCTCCTG
CCCCTCCTGCTCCTGCCCCTCCTCCTGCTCCTGCCCCTCCTGCCCCTCCTGCCCCTCCTCCYSCTCCTGC
CCCTCCTGCCCCTCCTCCTGCTCCTGCCCCTCCTSCCSCTCCTSCCCCTCCKGCCCCTCCTSCCCCTCNC
TCCTGCTCCTGCCCCTCCTGCCCCTCCTCCTGCTCCTGCCCCTCCTCCTGCTCCTGCCCCTCCTGCCCCT
CCTGCCCCTCCTCCTGCTCCTGCCCCTCCTCCTGCTCCTGCCCCTCCTGCCCCTCCTGCCCCTCCTGCCC
CTCCTCCTGCTCCTGCCCCTCCTCCTGCTCCTGCCCCTCCTGCTCCTGCCCCTCCCGCTCCTGCTCCTGC
TCCTGTTCCACCGTGGGTCCCTTTGCAGCCAATGCAACTTGGACGTTTTTGGGGTCTCCGGACACCATCT
CTATGTCTTGGCCCTGATCCTGAGCCGCCCGGGGCTCCTGGTCTTCCGCCTCCTCGTCCTCGTCCTCTTC
CCCGTCCTCGTCCATGGTTATCACCCCCTCTTCTTTGAGGTCCACTGCCGCCGGAGCCTTCTGGTCCAGA
TGTGTCTCCCTTCTCTCCTAGGCCATTTCCAGGTCCTGTACCTGGCCCCTCGTCAGACATGATTCACACT
AAAAGAGATCAATAGACATCTTTATTAGACGACGCTCAGTGAATACAGGGAGTGCAGACTCCTGCCCCCT
CCAACAGCCCCCCCACCCTCATCCCCTTCATGGTCGCTGTCAGACAGATCCAGGTCTGAAAATTCCCCAT
CCTCCGAACCATCCTCGTCCTCATCACCAATTACTCGCAGCCCGGAAAACTCCCGCTGAACATCCTCAAG
ATTTGCGTCCTGAGCCTCAAGCCAGGCCTCAAATTCCTCGTCCCCCTTTTTGCTGGACGGTAGGGATGGG
GATTCTCGGGACCCCTCCTCTTCCTCTTCAAGGTCACCAGACAGAGATGCTACTGGGGCAACGGAAGAAA
AGCTGGGTGCGGCCTGTGAGGATCAGCTTATCGATGATAAGCTGTCAAACATGAGAATTCTTGAAGACGA
AAGGGCCTCGTGATACGCCTATTTTTATAGGTTAATGTCATGATAATAATGGTTTCTTAGACGTCAGGTG
GCACTTTTCGGGGAAATGTGCGCGGAACCCCTATTTGTTTATTTTTCTAAATACATTCAAATATGTATCC
GCTCATGAGACAATAACCCTGATAAATGCTTCAATAATATTGAAAAAGGAAGAGTATGAGTATTCAACAT
TTCCGTGTCGCCCTTATTCCCTTTTTTGCGGCATTTTGCCTTCCTGTTTTTGCTCACCCAGAAACGCTGG
TGAAAGTAAAAGATGCTGAAGATCAGTTGGGTGCACGAGTGGGTTACATCGAACTGGATCTCAACAGCGG
TAAGATCCTTGAGAGTTTTCGCCCCGAAGAACGTTTTCCAATGATGAGCACTTTTAAAGTTCTGCTATGT
GGCGCGGTATTATCCCGTGTTGACGCCGGGCAAGAGCAACTCGGTCGCCGCATACACTATTCTCAGAATG
ACTTGGTTGAGTACTCACCAGTCACAGAAAAGCATCTTACGGATGGCATGACAGTAAGAGAATTATGCAG
TGCTGCCATAACCATGAGTGATAACACTGCGGCCAACTTACTTCTGACAACGATCGGAGGACCGAAGGAG
CTAACCGCTTTTTTGCACAACATGGGGGATCATGTAACTCGCCTTGATCGTTGGGAACCGGAGCTGAATG
AAGCCATACCAAACGACGAGCGTGACACCACGATGCCTGCAGCAATGGCAACAACGTTGCGCAAACTATT
AACTGGCGAACTACTTACTCTAGCTTCCCGGCAACAATTAATAGACTGGATGGAGGCGGATAAAGTTGCA
GGACCACTTCTGCGCTCGGCCCTTCCGGCTGGCTGGTTTATTGCTGATAAATCTGGAGCCGGTGAGCGTG
GGTCTCGCGGTATCATTGCAGCACTGGGGCCAGATGGTAAGCCCTCCCGTATCGTAGTTATCTACACGAC
GGGGAGTCAGGCAACTATGGATGAACGAAATAGACAGATCGCTGAGATAGGTGCCTCACTGATTAAGCAT
TGGTAACTGTCAGACCAAGTTTACTCATATATACTTTAGATTGATTTAAAACTTCATTTTTAATTTAAAA
GGATCTAGGTGAAGATCCTTTTTGATAATCTCATGACCAAAATCCCTTAACGTGAGTTTTCGTTCCACTG
AGCGTCAGACCCCGTAGAAAAGATCAAAGGATCTTCTTGAGATCCTTTTTTTCTGCGCGTAATCTGCTGC
TTGCAAACAAAAAAACCACCGCTACCAGCGGTGGTTTGTTTGCCGGATCAAGAGCTACCAACTCTTTTTC
CGAAGGTAACTGGCTTCAGCAGAGCGCAGATACCAAATACTGTCCTTCTAGTGTAGCCGTAGTTAGGCCA
CCACTTCAAGAACTCTGTAGCACCGCCTACATACCTCGCTCTGCTAATCCTGTTACCAGTGGCTGCTGCC
AGTGGCGATAAGTCGTGTCTTACCGGGTTGGACTCAAGACGATAGTTACCGGATAAGGCGCAGCGGTCGG
GCTGAACGGGGGGTTCGTGCACACAGCCCAGCTTGGAGCGAACGACCTACACCGAACTGAGATACCTACA
GCGTGAGCTATGAGAAAGCGCCACGCTTCCCGAAGGGAGAAAGGCGGACAGGTATCCGGTAAGCGGCAGG
GTCGGAACAGGAGAGCGCACGAGGGAGCTTCCAGGGGGAAACGCCTGGTATCTTTATAGTCCTGTCGGGT
TTCGCCACCTCTGACTTGAGCGTCGATTTTTGTGATGCTCGTCAGGGGGGCGGAGCCTATGGAAAAACGC
CAGCAACGCGGCCTTTTTACGGTTCCTGGCCTTTTGCTGGCCTTGAAGCTGTCCCTGATGGTCGTCATCT
ACCTGCCTGGACAGCATGGCCTGCAACGCGGGCATCCCGATGCCGCCGGAAGCGAGAAGAATCATAATGG
GGAAGGCCATCCAGCCTCGCGTCGAACTAGATGATCCGGCTGTGGAATGTGTGTCAGTTAGGGTGTGGAA
AGTCCCCAGGCTCCCCAGCAGGCAGAAGTATGCAAAGCATGCATCTCAATTAGTCAGCAACCAGGTGTGG
AAAGTCCCCAGGCTCCCCAGCAGGCAGAAGTATGCAAAGCATGCATCTCAATTAGTCAGCAACCATAGTC
CCGCCCCTAACTCCGCCCATCCCGCCCCTAACTCCGCCCAGTTCCGCCCATTCTCCGCCCCATGGCTGAC
TAATTTTTTTTATTTATGCAGAGGCCGAGGCCGCCTCGGCCTCTGAGCTATTCCAGAAGTAGTGAGGAGG
CTTTTTTGGAGGGTGACCGCCACGACCGGTATGGCCAAGCCTTTGTCTCAAGAAGAATCCACCCTCATTG
AAAGAGCAACGGCTACAATCAACAGCATCCCCATCTCTGAAGACTACAGCGTCGCCAGCGCAGCTCTCTC
TAGCGACGGCCGCATCTTCACTGGTGTCAATGTATATCATTTTACTGGGGGACCTTGTGCAGAACTCGTG
GTGCTGGGCACTGCTGCTGCTGCGGCAGCTGGCAACCTGACTTGTATCGTCGCGATCGGAAATGAGAACA
GGGGCATCTTGAGCCCCTGCGGACGGTGCCGACAGGTGCTTCTCGATCTGCATCCTGGGATCAAAGCCAT
AGTGAAGGACAGTGATGGACAGCCGACGGCAGTTGGGATTCGTGAATTGCTGCCCTCTGGTTATGTGTGG
GAGGGCTAACGGTCCGACGCGGCCCGACGGGTCCGAGGGGGGTCGACCTCGAAACTTGTTTATTGCAGCT
TATAATGGTTACAAATAAAGCAATAGCATCACAAATTTCACAAATAAAGCATTTTTTTCACTGCATTCTA
GTTGTGGTTTGTCCAAACTCATCAATGTATCTTATCATGTCTGGATCTGATCCGAACCCCTTCCTCGACC
AATTCTCATGTTTGACAGCTTATCATCGCAGATCCGGGCAACGTTGTTGCCATTGCTCGACCAATTCTCA
TGTTTGACAGCTTATCATCGCAGATCCGTATGGTGCACTCTCAGTACAATCTGCTCTGATGCCGCATAGT
TAAGCCAGTATCTGCTCCCTGCTTGTGTGTTGGAGGTCGCTGAGTAGTGCGCGAGCAAAATTTAAGCTAC
AACAAGGCAAGGCTTGACCGACAATTGCATGAAGAATCTGCTTAGGGTTAGGCGTTTTGCGCTGCTTCGC
GATGTACGGGCCAGATATACGCGTATCTGAGGGGACTAGGGTGTGTTTAGGCGAAAAGCGGGGCTTCGGT
TGTACGCGGTTAGGAGTCCCCTCAGGATATAGTAGTTTCGCTTTTGCATAGGGAGGGGGAAATGTAGTCT
TATGCAATACTCTTGTAGTCTTGCAACATGGTAACGATGAGTTAGCAACATGCCTTACAAGGAGAGAAAA
AGCACCGTGCATGCCGATTGGTGGAAGTAAGGTGGTACGATCGTGCCTTATTAGGAAGGCAACAGACGGG
TCTGACATGGATTGGACGAACCACTGAATTCCGCATTGCAGAGATATTGTATTTAAGTGCCTAGCTCGAT
ACAATAAACGCCATTTGACCATTCACCACATTGGTGTGCACCTCCAAGCTGGCCGGGGATCCTCTAGGGC
CTCTGAGCTATTCCAGAAGTAGTGAAGAGGCTTTTTTGGAGGCCTAGGCTTTTGCAAAAAGCTCCGGATC
GATCCTGAGAACTTCAGGGTGAGTTTGGGGACCCTTGATTGTTCTTTCTTTTTCGCTATTGTAAAATTCA
TGTTATATGGAGGGGGCAAAGTTTTCAGGGTGTTGTTTAGAATGGGAAGATGTCCCTTGTATCACCATGG
ACCCTCATGATAATTTTGTTTCTTTCACTTTCTACTCTGTTGACAACCATTGTCTCCTCTTATTTTCTTT
TCATTTTCTGTAACTTTTTCGTTAAACTTTAGCTTGCATTTGTAACGAATTTTTAAATTCACTTTTGTTT
ATTTGTCAGATTGTAAGTACTTTCTCTAATCACTTTTTTTTCAAGGCAATCAGGGTATATTATATTGTAC
TTCAGCACAGTTTTAGAGAACAATTGTTATAATTAAATGATAAGGTAGAATATTTCTGCATATAAATTCT
GGCTGGCGTGGAAATATTCTTATTGGTAGAAACAACTACATCCTGGTCATCATCCTGCCTTTCTCTTTAT
GGTTACAATGATATACACTGTTTGAGATGAGGATAAAATACTCTGAGTCCAAACCGGGCCCCTCTGCTAA
CCATGTTCATGCCTTCTTCTTTTTCCTACAGCTCCTGGGCAACGTGCTGGTTATTGTGCTGTCTCATCAT
TTTGGCAAAGAATTGTAATACGACTCACTATAGGGCGAATTGATATGTCTAGATTAGATAAAAGTAAAGT
GATTAACAGCGCATTAGAGCTGCTTAATGAGGTCGGAATCGAAGGTTTAACAACCCGTAAACTCGCCCAG
AAGCTAGGTGTAGAGCAGCCTACATTGTATTGGCATGTAAAAAATAAGCGGGCTTTGCTCGACGCCTTAG
CCATTGAGATGTTAGATAGGCACCATACTCACTTTTGCCCTTTAGAAGGGGAAAGCTGGCAAGATTTTTT
ACGTAATAACGCTAAAAGTTTTAGATGTGCTTTACTAAGTCATCGCGATGGAGCAAAAGTACATTTAGGT
ACACGGCCTACAGAAAAACAGTATGAAACTCTCGAAAATCAATTAGCCTTTTTATGCCAACAAGGTTTTT
CACTAGAGAATGCATTATATGCACTCAGCGCTGTGGGGCATTTTACTTTAGGTTGCGTATTGGAAGATCA
AGAGCATCAAGTCGCTAAAGAAGAAAGGGAAACACCTACTACTGATAGTATGCCGCCATTATTACGACAA
GCTATCGAATTATTTGATCACCAAGGTGCAGAGCCAGCCTTCTTATTCGGCCTTGAATTGATCATATGCG
GATTAGAAAAACAACTTAAATGTGAAAGTGGGTCCGCGTACAGCGGATCCCGGGAATTCAGATCTTATTA
AAGCAGAACTTGTTTATTGCAGCTTATAATGGTTACAAATAAAGCAATAGCATCACAAATTTCACAAATA
AAGCATTTTTTTCACTGCATTCTAGTTGTGGTTTGTCCAAACTCATCAATGTATCTTATCATGTCTGGTC
GAATCCATGGCGCAGAACTGGTAGGTATGGAAGATCCGCGTTGACATTGATTATTGACTAGTTATTAATA
GTAATCAATTACGGGGTCATTAGTTCATAGCCCATATATGGAGTTCCGCGTTACATAACTTACGGTAAAT
GGCCCGCCTGGCTGACCGCCCAACGACCCCCGCCCATTGACGTCAATAATGACGTATGTTCCCATAGTAA
CGCCAATAGGGACTTTCCATTGACGTCAATGGGTGGAGTATTTACGGTAAACTGCCCACTTGGCAGTACA
TCAAGTGTATCATATGCCAAGTACGCCCCCTATTGACGTCAATGACGGTAAATGGCCCGCCTGGCATTAT
GCCCAGTACATGACCTTATGGGACTTTCCTACTTGGCAGTACATCTACGTATTAGTCATCGCTATTACCA
TGGTGATGCGGTTTTGGCAGTACATCAATGGGCGTGGATAGCGGTTTGACTCACGGGGATTTCCAAGTCT
CCACCCCATTGACGTCAATGGGAGTTTGTTTTGGCACCAAAATCAACGGGACTTTCCAAAATGTCGTAAC
AACTCCGCCCCATTGACGCAAATGGGCGGTAGGCGTGTACGGTGGGAGGTCTATATAAGCAGAGCTCTCC
CTATCAGTGATAGAGATCTCCCTATCAGTGATAGAGATCGTCGACGAGCTCGTTTAGTGAACCGTCAGAT
CGCCTGGAGACGCCATCCACGCTGTTTTGACCTCCATAGAAGACACCGGGACCGATCCAGCCTCCGGACT
CTAGCGTTTAAACTTAAGCTTACCACCATGGATTATAAAGACGATGATGACAAGCACCACCACCACCACC
ACGACAAGGATTGTGAAATGAAACGCACCACACTGGACAGCCCTTTGGGGAAGCTGGAGCTGTCTGGTTG
TGAGCAGGGTCTGCACGAAATAATTTTTCTGGGCAAGGGGACGTCTGCAGCTGATGCCGTGGAGGTCCCA
GCCCCCGCTGCGGTTCTCGGAGGTCCGGAGCCCCTGATACAGGCTACAGCCTGGCTGAATGCCTATTTCC
ACCAGCCCGAGGCTATCGAAGAGTTCCCCGTGCCGGCTCTTCACCATCCCGTTTTCCAGCAAGAGTCGTT
CACCAGACAGGTGTTATGGAAGCTGCTGAAGGTTGTGAAATTCGGAGAAGTGATTTCTGAGTCACACTTA
GCAGCCCTGGTAGGCAACCCCGCAGCCACGGCAGCAGTGAATACGGCACTGGATGGCAATCCTGTCCCTA
TCCTGATCCCGTGCCACAGAGTGGTCCAGGGGGATTCGGATGTGGGGCCGTACCTTGGTGGACTGGCCGT
GAAGGAATGGCTTCTGGCCCATGAAGGCCACCGGTTGGGGAAGCCAGGCTTGGGATTCGAACTGGAGGTG
CTGTTCCAGGGCCCCGGTACCGCCATCACAAGTTTGTACAAAAAAGCAGGCACCATGGCCATTTTCAAGA
TTGCAGCTCTCCAAAAAGTTGTAGATAATAGTGTTTCTTTGTCTGAACTAGAACTGGCTAATAAACAGTA
CAATGAACTGACTGCTAAGTACAGGGACATCTTGCAAAAAGATAATATGCTTGTTCAAAGAACAAGTAAC
TTGGAACACCTGGAGTGTGAAAACATCTCCTTAAAAGAACAAGTGGAGTCTATAAATAAAGAACTGGAGA
TTACCAAGGAAAAACTTCACACTATTGAACAAGCCTGGGAACAGGAAACTAAATTAGGTAATGAATCTAG
CATGGATAAGGCAAAGAAATCAATAACCAACAGTGACATTGTTTCCATTTCAAAAAAAATAACTATGCTG
GAAATGAAGGAATTAAATGAAAGGCAGCGGGCTGAACATTGTCAAAAAATGTATGAACACTTACGGACTT
CGTTAAAGCAAATGGAGGAACGTAATTTTGAATTGGAAACCAAATTTGCTGAGGTTTAGAACCCAGCTTT
C
Features (pLannotate 1.2.2; 30 found; start..end, strand, type, name):
    433..1990    -  rep_origin     oriP (fragment): Epstein-Barr virus oriP replication origin (Yates et al., 2000)
   2103..2321    -  CDS            gL (fragment): GL_EBVB9 - Experimental evidence at protein level: Swiss-Prot protein existence level 1. The heterodimer glycoprotein H-glycoprotein L is required for the fusion of viral and plasma membranes leading to virus entry into the host cell. Acts as a functional inhibitor of gH and maintains gH in an inhibited form. Upon binding to host integrins, gL dissociates from gH leading to activation of the viral fusion glycoproteins gB and gH. Fusion of EBV with B-lymphocytes requires the additional receptor- binding protein gp42, which forms a complex with gH/gL. The heterodimer gH/gL targets also host EPHA
   2404..4330    -  CDS            EBNA1 (fragment): Epstein-Barr nuclear antigen 1, also known as EBNA-1 crucial for latent viral infection, and for episomal amplification of vectors containing the oriP origin (Okita et al., 2013)
   4368..4712    -  CDS            BRRF2_EBVB9 (fragment): Protein inferred from homology: Swiss-Prot protein existence level 3. From Epstein-Barr virus (strain B95-8) (HHV-4) (Human herpesvirus 4).
   4715..4738    -  promoter       tet promoter (fragment): E. coli promoter for tetracycline efflux protein gene
   4851..4955    +  promoter       AmpR promoter: bla
   4956..5816    +  CDS            AmpR: β-lactamase; bla; confers resistance to ampicillin, carbenicillin, and related antibiotics
   5987..6575    +  rep_origin     ori: high-copy-number ColE1/pMB1/pBR322/pUC origin of replication
   6621..6744    -  CDS            TcR (fragment): tetracycline efflux protein; tet; confers resistance to tetracycline
   6782..7079    +  promoter       SV40 promoter: SV40 enhancer and early promoter
   7101..7499    +  CDS            BSD: blasticidin S deaminase; Aspergillus terreus BSD; confers resistance to blasticidin
   7543..7677    +  polyA_signal   SV40 poly(A) signal: SV40 polyadenylation signal
   7799..7851    -  misc_feature   bom (fragment): basis of mobility region from pBR322
   7982..8075    +  ncRNA          Retro dr1: Accession: RF00214 - Retrovirus direct repeat 1 (dr1)
   8111..8372    +  promoter       RSV promoter: Rous sarcoma virus enhancer/promoter
   8398..8458    +  promoter       SV40 promoter (fragment): SV40 early promoter
   8489..9061    +  intron         β-globin intron: intron from rabbit β-globin gene
   9116..9134    +  promoter       T7 promoter: promoter for bacteriophage T7 RNA polymerase
   9145..9765    +  CDS            tetR: TETR2_ECOLX - Experimental evidence at protein level: Swiss-Prot protein existence level 1. TetR is the repressor of the tetracycline resistance element; its N-terminal region forms a helix-turn-helix structure and binds DNA. Binding of tetracycline to TetR reduces the repressor affinity for the tetracycline resistance gene (tetA) promoter operator sites. From Escherichia coli.
   9807..9928    +  polyA_signal   SV40 poly(A) signal: SV40 polyadenylation signal
   9983..10362   +  enhancer       CMV enhancer: human cytomegalovirus immediate early enhancer
  10363..10566   +  promoter       CMV promoter: human cytomegalovirus (CMV) immediate early promoter
  10568..10587   +  promoter       PLtetO-1 promoter (fragment): modified phage lambda PL promoter with tet operator sites (Lutz and Bujard, 1997)
  10589..10608   +  promoter       PLtetO-1 promoter (fragment): modified phage lambda PL promoter with tet operator sites (Lutz and Bujard, 1997)
  10616..10649   +  promoter       TRE3GV promoter (fragment): 3rd-generation Tet-responsive promoter that can be activated by binding of Tet-On® 3G, optimized for retroviral and lentiviral vectors
  10765..10782   +  CDS            9xHis (fragment): 9xHis affinity tag
  10783..11325   +  CDS            MGMT (fragment): MGMT_HUMAN - Experimental evidence at protein level: Swiss-Prot protein existence level 1. Involved in the cellular defense against the biological effects of O6-methylguanine (O6-MeG) and O4-methylthymine (O4-MeT) in DNA. Repairs the methylated nucleobase in DNA by stoichiometrically transferring the methyl group to a cysteine residue in the enzyme. This is a suicide reaction: the enzyme is irreversibly inactivated. From Homo sapiens (Human).
  11369..11389   +  protein_bind   attB1: mutant version of attB; core recombination site for the Gateway® BP reaction BP Clonase™
  11395..11883   +  CDS            CEP290 (fragment): CE290_BOVIN - Also known as NPHP6. Experimental evidence at protein level: Swiss-Prot protein existence level 1. Involved in early and late steps in cilia formation. Its association with CCP110 is required for inhibition of primary cilia formation by CCP110. May play a role in early ciliogenesis in the disappearance of centriolar satellites and in the transition of primary ciliar vesicles (PCVs) to capped ciliary vesicles (CCVs). Required for the centrosomal recruitment of RAB8A and for the targeting of centriole satellite proteins to centrosomes such as of PCM1. Required for the correct local
  11891..14      -  protein_bind   attB2 (across the origin): mutant version of attB; recombination site for the Gateway® BP reaction BP Clonase™
