[The description below was written by a language model from this plasmid's Addgene catalogue record and pLannotate feature annotations shown in this document.]
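Description:
pEBTetDBl-CLIP-Cep290 is an episomal, tetracycline-regulated mammalian expression plasmid of about 12 kb built on the pEBTetDBl backbone. In E. coli it is maintained at high copy through a ColE1/pUC-type origin with ampicillin selection. In mammalian cells, the Epstein-Barr virus oriP origin together with an EBNA1 coding region allows the plasmid to persist as a replicating episome, and an SV40 promoter-driven blasticidin S deaminase cassette provides selection. The plasmid also carries its own Tet repressor unit: tetR sits downstream of RSV/SV40 promoter elements and a rabbit β-globin intron and ends in an SV40 polyadenylation signal.

The payload is driven by the CMV enhancer/promoter followed by two tet operator sites (CMV-TetO2). TetR therefore keeps transcription off until tetracycline or doxycycline releases it from the operators. The open reading frame begins with N-terminal tags; the record lists FLAG and His, but only a His stretch is annotated. Next comes CLIP-tag, which the annotation software detects as human MGMT because CLIP is an engineered O6-alkylguanine-DNA alkyltransferase that self-labels covalently with benzylcytosine substrates. Cep290 sequence follows, flanked by attB1 and attB2 sites from Gateway cloning. The annotated CEP290 match spans only about 490 bp and the stated insert is 1368 bp including the tag, so the construct appears to encode a fragment of this large centrosomal and ciliary protein rather than the full-length protein, although the record does not say so explicitly.

No polyadenylation signal is annotated downstream of the insert, consistent with the depositor's note that a poly(A) deletion causes low protein expression. The depositor and sequenced records differ by roughly 100 bp, mainly within oriP. The associated publication used selective chemical crosslinking of tagged proteins to map centrosomal protein complexes.
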