Addgene plasmid #136854: pEBTetDBl-CLIP-Cep290
Purpose: Mammalian expression of the centrosomal protein Cep290 N-terminally fused to CLIP-tag
Depositing lab: Kai Johnsson. Depositing organization: Swiss Federal Institute of Technology (EPFL). Publication: Selective chemical crosslinking reveals a Cep57-Cep63-Cep152 centrosomal complex. Lukinavicius G, Lavogina D, Orpinell M, Umezawa K, Reymond L, Garin N, Gonczy P, Johnsson K. Curr Biol. 2013 Feb 4;23(3):265-70. doi: 10.1016/j.cub.2012.12.030. Epub 2013 Jan 17. PubMed 23333316.
Backbone
  Vector backbone: pEBTetDBl
  Backbone size w/o insert (bp): 10639
  Vector type: Mammalian Expression
  Selectable markers: Blasticidin
Growth in bacteria
  Bacterial resistance: Ampicillin, 100 μg/mL
  Growth temperature: 37°C
  Growth strain: DH5alpha
  Copy number: High Copy
Gene/Insert
  Gene/Insert name: CLIP-Cep290
  Species: H. sapiens (human), Synthetic
  Insert size (bp): 1368
  Entrez Gene: CEP290 (a.k.a. 3H11Ag, BBS14, CT87, JBTS5, LCA10, MKS4, NPHP6, POC3, SLSN6, rd16)
  Promoter: CMV-TetO2
  Tag / fusion protein: FLAG-tag / His-tag (N terminal on insert)
  Cloning method: Gateway Cloning
  Sequencing primers: 5′ CMV_Fwd
Terms and licenses: Academic/Nonprofit Terms; Industry Terms: Not Available to Industry
Depositor comments: PolyAdenylation RNA deletion - low protein expression level
How to cite: pEBTetDBl-CLIP-Cep290 was a gift from Kai Johnsson (Addgene plasmid # 136854 ; http://n2t.net/addgene:136854 ; RRID:Addgene_136854)
