>Addgene plasmid #136854 | pEBTetDBl-CLIP-Cep290 | depositor partial sequence | sequence record 264137 | Insert
ATGGGCGGTAGGCGTGTACGGTGGGAGGTCTATATAAGCAGAGCTCTCCCTATCAGTGATAGAGATCTCC
CTATCAGTGATAGAGATCGTCGACGAGCTCGTTTAGTGAACCGTCAGATCGCCTGGAGACGCCATCCACG
CTGTTTTGACCTCCATAGAAGACACCGGGACCGATCCAGCCTCCGGACTCTAGCGTTTAAACTTAAGCTT
ACCACCATGGATTATAAAGACGATGATGACAAGCACCACCACCACCACCACGACAAGGATTGTGAAATGA
AACGCACCACACTGGACAGCCCTTTGGGGAAGCTGGAGCTGTCTGGTTGTGAGCAGGGTCTGCACGAAAT
AATTTTTCTGGGCAAGGGGACGTCTGCAGCTGATGCCGTGGAGGTCCCAGCCCCCGCTGCGGTTCTCGGA
GGTCCGGAGCCCCTGATACAGGCTACAGCCTGGCTGAATGCCTATTTCCACCAGCCCGAGGCTATCGAAG
AGTTCCCCGTGCCGGCTCTTCACCATCCCGTTTTCCAGCAAGAGTCGTTCACCAGACAGGTGTTATGGAA
GCTGCTGAAGGTTGTGAAATTCGGAGAAGTGATTTCTGAGTCACACTTAGCAGCCCTGGTAGGCAACCCC
GCAGCCACGGCAGCAGTGAATACGGCACTGGATGGCAATCCTGTCCCTATCCTGATCCCGTGCCACAGAG
TGGTCCAGGGGGATTCGGATGTGGGGCCGTACCTTGGTGGACTGGCCGTGAAGGAATGGCTTCTGGCCCA
TGAAGGCCACCGGTTGGGGAAGCCAGGCTTGGGATTCGAACTGGAGGTGCTGTTCCAGGGCCCCGGTACC
GCCATCACAAGTTTGTACAAAAAAGCAGGCACCATGGCCATTTTCAAGATTGCAGCTCTCCAAAAAGTTG
TAGATAATAGTGTTTCTTTGTCTGAACTAGAACTGGCTAATAAACAGTACAATGAACTGACTGCTAAGTA
CAGGGACATCTTGCAAAAAGATAATATGCTTGTTCAAAGAACAAGTAACTTGGAACACCTGGAGTGTGAA
AACATCTCCTTAAAAGAACAAGTGGAGTCTATAAATAAAGAACTGGAGATTACCAAGGAAAAACTTCACA
CTATTGAACAAGCCTGGGAACAGGAAACTAAATTAGGTAATGAATCTAGCATGGATAAGGCAAAGAAATC
AATAACCAACAGTGACATTGTTTCCATTTCAAAAAAAATAACTATGCTGGAAATGAAGGAATTAAATGAA
AGGCAGCGGGCTGAACATTGTCAAAAAATGTATGAACACTTACGGACTTCGTTAAAGCAAATGGAGGAAC
GTAATTTTGAATTGGAAACCAAATTTGCTGAGGTTTAG
